>Addgene plasmid #18456 | T4 Lysozyme R96K | addgene partial sequence | sequence record 24242 | 3primeUP
GCTANTGAAAAAGCCCGCTCATTAGGCGGGCTCAGATCTGCTCATGNTTTGACAGCTTATCATCGATAAG
CTTCGGCAATAAATTCTTGATATGTTTTCATATGTTTCCTTTAAATATTTTAATTAGTAATTGTCTATTC
AAGTAATTGTGAATATACTATCACAATTCCAAGAGAAAGTAAACAGCTTTATAGATTTTTATACGCGTCC
CAAGTGCCAGTTCTAAACGTTGTAATGACTCGTTTTGCGCGATTAGGTGTTTGATTATACCATCTACTTT
TAGCTAAGTTAACTGCTGCTTCATCCCAGCGTTTTTGTTGAAGCATACGTAAAGAGTTAGTAAATCCTGC
CACACCGGTTTCTCCCATTTGGAAAACCATATTGATCAGCGCGCACTTACGAACCGCATCAAGAGAATCA
TAAACCGGTTTTAATTTAGCATTTCTCAGAATTCCGCGAACAGCAGCATCAACATCCTGATTAAAGAGTT
TTTCAGCCTCATCTTTTGTAATTACACCATTGCAATTACGCCCAATAGCTTTATCTAATTCAGATTTAGC
AGCATTAAGTGATGGACTTTTTGTAAGCAAATGACCGATGCCAATAGTGTAATAGCCTTCTGTGTCTTTA
TAGATTTTAAGTCTAAGACCTTCATCTATACGTAACATTTCAAATATATTCATAATACCTCCTAAGCATC
GATGGATCCTGTTTCCTGTGTGAAATTGTTATCCGCTCACAATTCCACACATTATACGAGCCGATGATTA
ATTGTCACAGGGGGATGGGGAGTAGCTGATCCGGTTCCGGGTGAATTGTACCGCNNCATTCC
