[The description below was written by a language model from this plasmid's Addgene catalogue record.]
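Description:
T4 Lysozyme R96K is a bacterial expression plasmid built on the pHS1403 backbone (about 5 kb without insert) that carries the bacteriophage T4 lysozyme gene, the product of phage gene e, with a single amino-acid substitution replacing arginine 96 with lysine. It is maintained in E. coli as a high-copy plasmid under ampicillin selection. The record does not include a feature table, so the origin of replication, the promoter driving expression and any other regulatory elements of pHS1403 are not stated, and no affinity tags or fusion partners are listed for the insert.

The insert of roughly 600 bp was placed in the vector by restriction cloning between a BamHI site at the 5′ end and a HindIII site at the 3′ end, both of which remain intact. According to the depositor's notes, the BamHI site lies 27 bp from the start codon and the HindIII site 115 bp from the stop codon, so the fragment includes short flanking untranslated stretches around the coding sequence and can be excised or exchanged as a cassette.

T4 lysozyme is a small muramidase that degrades bacterial cell-wall peptidoglycan and has long served as a model protein for studying folding, stability and structure. The record does not spell out a purpose, but a conservative point mutant such as R96K, which keeps the positive charge while changing side-chain geometry, fits the general use of such constructs: producing recombinant variant protein in bacteria to compare its properties with those of the wild-type enzyme and of other substitutions at the same position.
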