Addgene plasmid #18456: T4 Lysozyme R96K
Depositing lab: Brian Matthews. Depositing organization: University of Oregon.
Backbone
  Vector backbone: pHS1403
  Backbone size w/o insert (bp): 5000
  Vector type: Bacterial Expression
Growth in bacteria
  Bacterial resistance: Ampicillin, 100 μg/mL
  Growth temperature: 37°C
  Growth strain: DH5alpha
  Copy number: High Copy
Gene/Insert
  Gene/Insert name: T4 Lysozyme
  Species: Bacteriophage T4
  Insert size (bp): 600
  Mutation: R96K
  GenBank ID: NP_049736
  Entrez Gene: e (a.k.a. T4p123)
  Cloning method: Restriction Enzyme; 5′ cloning site BamHI (not destroyed); 3′ cloning site HindIII (not destroyed)
  Sequencing primers: 5′ na; 3′ GGCGTATCACGAGGCCC
Terms and licenses: Academic/Nonprofit Terms; Industry Terms: Not Available to Industry
Depositor comments: The BamHI site is 27 bp from the ATG and the HindIII site is 115 bp from the stop.
How to cite: T4 Lysozyme R96K was a gift from Brian Matthews (Addgene plasmid # 18456 ; http://n2t.net/addgene:18456 ; RRID:Addgene_18456)
